Addgene plasmid #195092: GFP-Sharpin
Purpose: Gene Overexpression of Human SHARPIN
Depositing lab: Jukka Westermarck. Publication: SHARPIN S146 phosphorylation mediates ARP2/3 interaction, cancer cell invasion and metastasis. Butt U, Khan MH, Pouwels J, Westermarck J. J Cell Sci. 2022 Oct 15;135(20):jcs260627. doi: 10.1242/jcs.260627. Epub 2022 Oct 13. PubMed 36148554.
Backbone
  Vector backbone: pEGFP-C1
  Vector type: Mammalian Expression
Growth in bacteria
  Bacterial resistance: Kanamycin, 50 μg/mL
  Growth temperature: 37°C
  Growth strain: DH5alpha
  Copy number: High Copy
Gene/Insert
  Gene/Insert name: SHARPIN
  Species: H. sapiens (human)
  Entrez Gene: SHARPIN (a.k.a. SIPL1)
  Cloning method: Restriction Enzyme; 5′ cloning site Unknown (unknown if destroyed)
Terms and licenses: Academic/Nonprofit Terms; Industry Terms: Not Available to Industry
How to cite: GFP-Sharpin was a gift from Jukka Westermarck (Addgene plasmid # 195092 ; http://n2t.net/addgene:195092 ; RRID:Addgene_195092)
