[The description below was written by a language model from this plasmid's Addgene catalogue record and pLannotate feature annotations shown in this document.]
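Description:
GFP-Sharpin is a mammalian expression plasmid of about 5.85 kb, built on the pEGFP-C1 backbone, for overexpressing human SHARPIN (also known as SIPL1) as a fluorescent fusion protein. The human cytomegalovirus immediate-early enhancer and promoter drive strong constitutive transcription of an EGFP coding sequence. This is followed by a short remnant of the multiple cloning site acting as a linker, then the SHARPIN open reading frame, so EGFP sits at the N-terminus of SHARPIN. An SV40 polyadenylation signal terminates the transcript. The small SV40 large T antigen fragment annotated just upstream of that signal is most likely part of the SV40-derived polyadenylation region rather than an expressed element. The insert was cloned by restriction enzymes, but the record does not state which sites were used.

The plasmid is propagated in E. coli through a high-copy ColE1/pUC-type origin and is selected with kanamycin. The Tn5 NeoR/KanR gene is preceded by both a bacterial (bla) promoter and the SV40 enhancer/early promoter, and it ends with an HSV TK polyadenylation signal. The same marker therefore confers kanamycin resistance in bacteria and G418 resistance in transfected mammalian cells, which allows stable lines to be selected. An f1 origin is also present and permits single-stranded DNA production. The short ble and bGH poly(A) fragments are probably backbone remnants or annotation matches with no functional role.

SHARPIN is a component of the LUBAC linear ubiquitin chain assembly complex, which is involved in NF-κB activation. The construct suits overexpression and live or fixed-cell localisation studies of the tagged protein. The associated publication concerns SHARPIN phosphorylation, its interaction with ARP2/3, and cancer cell invasion.
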