Features (pLannotate 1.2.2; 15 found; start..end, strand, type, name):
     61..364     +  enhancer       CMV enhancer: human cytomegalovirus immediate early enhancer
    365..568     +  promoter       CMV promoter: human cytomegalovirus (CMV) immediate early promoter
    613..1329    +  CDS            EGFP: EGFP is a basic (constitutively fluorescent) green fluorescent protein published in 1996, derived from Aequorea victoria. It is reported to be a rapidly-maturing weak dimer with moderate acid sensitivity.
   1330..1359    +  misc_feature   MCS (fragment): multiple cloning site
   1360..2517    +  CDS            SHARPIN: SHRPN_HUMAN - Also known as SIPL1. Experimental evidence at protein level: Swiss-Prot protein existence level 1. Component of the LUBAC complex which conjugates linear polyubiquitin chains in a head-to-tail manner to substrates and plays a key role in NF-kappa-B activation and regulation of inflammation. LUBAC conjugates linear polyubiquitin to IKBKG and RIPK1 and is involved in activation of the canonical NF-kappa-B and the JNK signaling pathways. Linear ubiquitination mediated by the LUBAC complex interferes with TNF-induced cell death and thereby prevents inflammation. LUBAC is recruited to
   2531..2615    +  CDS            large T antigen (fragment): large T antigen from SV40 (simian virus 40)
   2638..2759    +  polyA_signal   SV40 poly(A) signal: SV40 polyadenylation signal
   2793..3221    -  rep_origin     f1 ori (sequence partly withheld): f1 bacteriophage origin of replication; arrow indicates direction of (+) strand synthesis
   3248..3352    +  promoter       AmpR promoter: bla
   3354..3711    +  promoter       SV40 promoter: SV40 enhancer and early promoter
   3746..4540    +  CDS            NeoR/KanR: aminoglycoside phosphotransferase from Tn5; aph(3')-II (or nptII); confers resistance to neomycin, kanamycin, and G418 (Geneticin®)
   4561..4713    +  CDS            ble (fragment): BLE_KLEPN - Experimental evidence at protein level: Swiss-Prot protein existence level 1. Binding protein with a strong affinity to the bleomycin family of antibiotics. Binds to CL990; an antimitotic-antibiotic compound. From Klebsiella pneumoniae.
   4772..4819    +  polyA_signal   HSV TK poly(A) signal: herpes simplex virus thymidine kinase polyadenylation signal (Cole and Stacy, 1985)
   4910..4926    -  polyA_signal   bGH poly(A) signal (fragment): bovine growth hormone polyadenylation signal
   5148..5736    +  rep_origin     ori: high-copy-number ColE1/pMB1/pBR322/pUC origin of replication
>Addgene plasmid #195092 | GFP-Sharpin | addgene full sequence | sequence record 384605 | Addgene NGS Result
TAGTTATTAATAGTAATCAATTACGGGGTCATTAGTTCATAGCCCATATATGGAGTTCCGCGTTACATAA
CTTACGGTAAATGGCCCGCCTGGCTGACCGCCCAACGACCCCCGCCCATTGACGTCAATAATGACGTATG
TTCCCATAGTAACGCCAATAGGGACTTTCCATTGACGTCAATGGGTGGAGTATTTACGGTAAACTGCCCA
CTTGGCAGTACATCAAGTGTATCATATGCCAAGTACGCCCCCTATTGACGTCAATGACGGTAAATGGCCC
GCCTGGCATTATGCCCAGTACATGACCTTATGGGACTTTCCTACTTGGCAGTACATCTACGTATTAGTCA
TCGCTATTACCATGGTGATGCGGTTTTGGCAGTACATCAATGGGCGTGGATAGCGGTTTGACTCACGGGG
ATTTCCAAGTCTCCACCCCATTGACGTCAATGGGAGTTTGTTTTGGCACCAAAATCAACGGGACTTTCCA
AAATGTCGTAACAACTCCGCCCCATTGACGCAAATGGGCGGTAGGCGTGTACGGTGGGAGGTCTATATAA
GCAGAGCTGGTTTAGTGAACCGTCAGATCCGCTAGCGCTACCGGTCGCCACCATGGTGAGCAAGGGCGAG
GAGCTGTTCACCGGGGTGGTGCCCATCCTGGTCGAGCTGGACGGCGACGTAAACGGCCACAAGTTCAGCG
TGTCCGGCGAGGGCGAGGGCGATGCCACCTACGGCAAGCTGACCCTGAAGTTCATCTGCACCACCGGCAA
GCTGCCCGTGCCCTGGCCCACCCTCGTGACCACCCTGACCTACGGCGTGCAGTGCTTCAGCCGCTACCCC
GACCACATGAAGCAGCACGACTTCTTCAAGTCCGCCATGCCCGAAGGCTACGTCCAGGAGCGCACCATCT
TCTTCAAGGACGACGGCAACTACAAGACCCGCGCCGAGGTGAAGTTCGAGGGCGACACCCTGGTGAACCG
CATCGAGCTGAAGGGCATCGACTTCAAGGAGGACGGCAACATCCTGGGGCACAAGCTGGAGTACAACTAC
AACAGCCACAACGTCTATATCATGGCCGACAAGCAGAAGAACGGCATCAAGGTGAACTTCAAGATCCGCC
ACAACATCGAGGACGGCAGCGTGCAGCTCGCCGACCACTACCAGCAGAACACCCCCATCGGCGACGGCCC
CGTGCTGCTGCCCGACAACCACTACCTGAGCACCCAGTCCGCCCTGAGCAAAGACCCCAACGAGAAGCGC
GATCACATGGTCCTGCTGGAGTTCGTGACCGCCGCCGGGATCACTCTCGGCATGGACGAGCTGTACAAGT
CCGGACTCAGATCTCGAGCTCAAGCTTCGGCGCCGCCAGCGGGCGGGGCGGCGGCGGCGGCCTCGGACTT
GGGCTCCGCCGCAGTGCTCTTGGCTGTGCACGCCGCGGTGAGGCCGCTGGGCGCCGGGCCAGACGCCGAG
GCACAGCTGCGGAGGCTGCAGCTGAGCGCGGACCCTGAGAGGCCTGGGCGCTTCCGGCTGGAGCTGCTGG
GCGCGGGACCTGGGGCGGTTAATTTGGAGTGGCCCCTGGAGTCAGTTTCCTACACCATCCGAGGCCCCAC
CCAGCACGAGCTACAGCCTCCACCAGGAGGGCCTGGAACCCTCAGCCTGCACTTCCTCAACCCTCAGGAA
GCTCAGCGGTGGGCAGTCCTAGTCCGAGGTGCCACCGTGGAAGGACAGAATGGCAGCAAGAGCAACTCAC
CACCAGCCTTGGGCCCAGAAGCATGCCCTGTCTCCCTGCCCAGTCCCCCGGAAGCCTCCACACTCAAGGG
CCCTCCACCTGAGGCAGATCTTCCTAGGAGCCCTGGAAACTTGACGGAGAGAGAAGAGCTGGCAGGGAGC
CTGGCCCGGGCTATTGCAGGTGGAGACGAGAAGGGGGCAGCCCAAGTGGCAGCCGTCCTGGCCCAGCATC
GTGTGGCCCTGAGTGTTCAGCTTCAGGAGGCCTGCTTCCCACCTGGCCCCATCAGGCTGCAGGTCACACT
TGAAGACGCTGCCTCTGCCGCATCCGCCGCGTCCTCTGCACACGTTGCCCTGCAGGTCCACCCCCACTGC
ACTGTTGCAGCTCTCCAGGAGCAGGTGTTCTCAGAGCTCGGTTTCCCGCCAGCCGTGCAACGCTGGGTCA
TCGGACGGTGCCTGTGTGTGCCTGAGCGCAGCCTTGCCTCTTACGGGGTTCGGCAGGATGGGGACCCTGC
TTTCCTCTACTTGCTGTCAGCTCCTCGAGAAGCCCCAGCCACAGGACCTAGCCCTCAGCACCCCCAGAAG
ATGGACGGGGAACTTGGACGCTTGTTTCCCCCATCATTGGGGCTACCCCCAGGCCCCCAGCCAGCTGCCT
CCAGCCTGCCCAGTCCACTCCAGCCCAGCTGGTCCTGTCCTTCCTGCACCTTCATCAATGCCCCAGACCG
CCCTGGCTGTGAGATGTGTAGCACCCAGAGGCCCTGCACTTGGGACCCCCTTGCTGCAGCTTCCACCTAG
TCTAGATAACTGATCATAATCAGCCATACCACATTTGTAGAGGTTTTACTTGCTTTAAAAAACCTCCCAC
ACCTCCCCCTGAACCTGAAACATAAAATGAATGCAATTGTTGTTGTTAACTTGTTTATTGCAGCTTATAA
TGGTTACAAATAAAGCAATAGCATCACAAATTTCACAAATAAAGCATTTTTTTCACTGCATTCTAGTTGT
GGTTTGTCCAAACTCATCAATGTATCTTAACGCGTAAATTGTAAGCGTTAATATTTTGTTAAAATTCGCG
TTAAATTTTTGTTAAATCAGCTCATTTTTTAACCAATAGGCCGAAATCGGCAAAATCCCTTATAAATCAA
AAGAATAGACCGAGATAGGGT
[37 nt withheld, positions 2892-2928]
AAAGAACGTGGACTCCAACGTCAAAGG
[49 nt withheld, positions 2956-3004]
T
[91 nt withheld, positions 3006-3096]
G
[124 nt withheld, positions 3098-3221]
CAGGTGGCACTTTTCGGGGAAATGTGCGCGGAACCCCTATTTGTTTATTTTTCTAAATACATTCAAATAT
GTATCCGCTCATGAGACAATAACCCTGATAAATGCTTCAATAATATTGAAAAAGGAAGAGTCCTGAGGCG
GAAAGAACCAGCTGTGGAATGTGTGTCAGTTAGGGTGTGGAAAGTCCCCAGGCTCCCCAGCAGGCAGAAG
TATGCAAAGCATGCATCTCAATTAGTCAGCAACCAGGTGTGGAAAGTCCCCAGGCTCCCCAGCAGGCAGA
AGTATGCAAAGCATGCATCTCAATTAGTCAGCAACCATAGTCCCGCCCCTAACTCCGCCCATCCCGCCCC
TAACTCCGCCCAGTTCCGCCCATTCTCCGCCCCATGGCTGACTAATTTTTTTTATTTATGCAGAGGCCGA
GGCCGCCTCGGCCTCTGAGCTATTCCAGAAGTAGTGAGGAGGCTTTTTTGGAGGCCTAGGCTTTTGCAAA
GATCGATCAAGAGACAGGATGAGGATCGTTTCGCATGATTGAACAAGATGGATTGCACGCAGGTTCTCCG
GCCGCTTGGGTGGAGAGGCTATTCGGCTATGACTGGGCACAACAGACAATCGGCTGCTCTGATGCCGCCG
TGTTCCGGCTGTCAGCGCAGGGGCGCCCGGTTCTTTTTGTCAAGACCGACCTGTCCGGTGCCCTGAATGA
ACTGCAAGACGAGGCAGCGCGGCTATCGTGGCTGGCCACGACGGGCGTTCCTTGCGCAGCTGTGCTCGAC
GTTGTCACTGAAGCGGGAAGGGACTGGCTGCTATTGGGCGAAGTGCCGGGGCAGGATCTCCTGTCATCTC
ACCTTGCTCCTGCCGAGAAAGTATCCATCATGGCTGATGCAATGCGGCGGCTGCATACGCTTGATCCGGC
TACCTGCCCATTCGACCACCAAGCGAAACATCGCATCGAGCGAGCACGTACTCGGATGGAAGCCGGTCTT
GTCGATCAGGATGATCTGGACGAAGAGCATCAGGGGCTCGCGCCAGCCGAACTGTTCGCCAGGCTCAAGG
CGAGCATGCCCGACGGCGAGGATCTCGTCGTGACCCATGGCGATGCCTGCTTGCCGAATATCATGGTGGA
AAATGGCCGCTTTTCTGGATTCATCGACTGTGGCCGGCTGGGTGTGGCGGACCGCTATCAGGACATAGCG
TTGGCTACCCGTGATATTGCTGAAGAGCTTGGCGGCGAATGGGCTGACCGCTTCCTCGTGCTTTACGGTA
TCGCCGCTCCCGATTCGCAGCGCATCGCCTTCTATCGCCTTCTTGACGAGTTCTTCTGAGCGGGACTCTG
GGGTTCGAAATGACCGACCAAGCGACGCCCAACCTGCCATCACGAGATTTCGATTCCACCGCCGCCTTCT
ATGAAAGGTTGGGCTTCGGAATCGTTTTCCGGGACGCCGGCTGGATGATCCTCCAGCGCGGGGATCTCAT
GCTGGAGTTCTTCGCCCACCCTAGGGGGAGGCTAACTGAAACACGGAAGGAGACAATACCGGAAGGAACC
CGCGCTATGACGGCAATAAAAAGACAGAATAAAACGCACGGTGTTGGGTCGTTTGTTCATAAACGCGGGG
TTCGGTCCCAGGGCTGGCACTCTGTCGATACCCCACCGAGACCCCATTGGGGCCAATACGCCCGCGTTTC
TTCCTTTTCCCCACCCCACCCCCCAAGTTCGGGTGAAGGCCCAGGGCTCGCAGCCAACGTCGGGGCGGCA
GGCCCTGCCATAGCCTCAGGTTACTCATATATACTTTAGATTGATTTAAAACTTCATTTTTAATTTAAAA
GGATCTAGGTGAAGATCCTTTTTGATAATCTCATGACCAAAATCCCTTAACGTGAGTTTTCGTTCCACTG
AGCGTCAGACCCCGTAGAAAAGATCAAAGGATCTTCTTGAGATCCTTTTTTTCTGCGCGTAATCTGCTGC
TTGCAAACAAAAAAACCACCGCTACCAGCGGTGGTTTGTTTGCCGGATCAAGAGCTACCAACTCTTTTTC
CGAAGGTAACTGGCTTCAGCAGAGCGCAGATACCAAATACTGTTCTTCTAGTGTAGCCGTAGTTAGGCCA
CCACTTCAAGAACTCTGTAGCACCGCCTACATACCTCGCTCTGCTAATCCTGTTACCAGTGGCTGCTGCC
AGTGGCGATAAGTCGTGTCTTACCGGGTTGGACTCAAGACGATAGTTACCGGATAAGGCGCAGCGGTCGG
GCTGAACGGGGGGTTCGTGCACACAGCCCAGCTTGGAGCGAACGACCTACACCGAACTGAGATACCTACA
GCGTGAGCTATGAGAAAGCGCCACGCTTCCCGAAGGGAGAAAGGCGGACAGGTATCCGGTAAGCGGCAGG
GTCGGAACAGGAGAGCGCACGAGGGAGCTTCCAGGGGGAAACGCCTGGTATCTTTATAGTCCTGTCGGGT
TTCGCCACCTCTGACTTGAGCGTCGATTTTTGTGATGCTCGTCAGGGGGGCGGAGCCTATGGAAAAACGC
CAGCAACGCGGCCTTTTTACGGTTCCTGGCCTTTTGCTGGCCTTTTGCTCACATGTTCTTTCCTGCGTTA
TCCCCTGATTCTGTGGATAACCGTATTACCGCCATGCAT
